Addgene plasmid #223608: pHR-SNAP-CD80(Y65A)
Purpose: Lentiviral expression of human CD80 (Y65A) with SNAP tag in mammalian cells
Depositing lab: Enfu Hui. Depositing organization: University of California, San Diego (UCSD). Publication: cis-B7:CD28 interactions at invaginated synaptic membranes provide CD28 co-stimulation and promote CD8(+) T cell function and anti-tumor immunity. Zhao Y, Caron C, Chan YY, Lee CK, Xu X, Zhang J, Masubuchi T, Wu C, Bui JD, Hui E. Immunity. 2023 Jun 13;56(6):1187-1203.e12. doi: 10.1016/j.immuni.2023.04.005. Epub 2023 May 8. PubMed 37160118.
Backbone
  Vector backbone: pHR
  Vector type: Lentiviral ; Mammalian Expression
Growth in bacteria
  Bacterial resistance: Ampicillin, 100 μg/mL
  Growth temperature: 37°C
  Growth strain: NEB Stable
  Copy number: High Copy
Gene/Insert
  Gene/Insert name: CD80
  Species: H. sapiens (human)
  Mutation: Y65A
  Entrez Gene: CD80 (a.k.a. B7, B7-1, B7.1, BB1, CD28LG, CD28LG1, LAB7)
  Tag / fusion protein: SNAP (N terminal on insert)
  Cloning method: Gibson Cloning
  Sequencing primers: 5′ ccaatcagcctgcttctcgcttc; 3′ ccagaggttgattatcgataagc
Terms and licenses: Academic/Nonprofit Terms; Industry Terms: Not Available to Industry
Depositor comments: Plasmid lab code: L1682
How to cite: pHR-SNAP-CD80(Y65A) was a gift from Enfu Hui (Addgene plasmid # 223608 ; http://n2t.net/addgene:223608 ; RRID:Addgene_223608)
