[The description below was written by a language model from this plasmid's Addgene catalogue record and pLannotate feature annotations shown in this document.]
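Description:
pHR-SNAP-CD80(Y65A) is a lentiviral transfer plasmid built on the pHR backbone for expressing a SNAP-tagged point mutant of human CD80 (B7-1) in mammalian cells. It is propagated in E. coli as a high-copy plasmid through a ColE1/pUC-type origin, with ampicillin selection from the β-lactamase gene. The backbone also carries remnants typical of older pHR vectors: an SV40 promoter followed by fragments of the E. coli gpt gene, SV40 small t intron and poly(A) sequences, and short pBR322-derived fragments. None of these is annotated as an intact mammalian selection marker, and the record lists none.

The viral portion runs from a truncated HIV-1 5' LTR through the Ψ packaging signal, a partial gag sequence, the Rev response element and the cPPT/CTS, to a ΔU3 self-inactivating 3' LTR. These elements allow the genomic RNA to be packaged, exported in a Rev-dependent manner, reverse transcribed and integrated when packaging and envelope functions are supplied in trans, while the LTR promoter is disabled after integration. Expression of the payload is driven by an internal SFFV promoter, with a WPRE downstream to boost transcript stability and expression. The open reading frame places the SNAP-tag, an alkylguanine-DNA alkyltransferase variant that reacts covalently with benzylguanine substrates, N-terminal to CD80 carrying the Y65A substitution. The automated annotation matches the CD80 segment to a rabbit homologue, but the catalogue entry gives the insert as human. A short unannotated stretch precedes the SNAP-tag, and the record does not say what it encodes.

The construct comes from work on cis interactions between B7 ligands and CD28 in T cell co-stimulation. The functional consequence of Y65A is not stated in the record.
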