Features (pLannotate 1.2.2; 34 found; start..end, strand, type, name):
     38..106     +  CDS            nef (fragment): NEF_HV1Z2 - Experimental evidence at protein level: Swiss-Prot protein existence level 1. Extracellular Nef protein targets CD4(+) T-lymphocytes for apoptosis by interacting with CXCR4 surface receptors. From Human immunodeficiency virus type 1 group M subtype D (isolate Z2/CDC-Z34) (HIV-1).
    108..341     +  LTR            3' LTR (ΔU3): self-inactivating 3' long terminal repeat (LTR) from HIV-1
    366..384     -  promoter       SP6 promoter: promoter for bacteriophage SP6 RNA polymerase
    612..891     +  CDS            TcR (fragment): tetracycline efflux protein; tet; confers resistance to tetracycline
    892..940     -  misc_feature   bom (fragment): basis of mobility region from pBR322
   1042..1077    -  CDS            rop (fragment): Rop protein, which maintains plasmids at low copy number; rop
   1172..1276    +  promoter       AmpR promoter: bla
   1277..2137    +  CDS            AmpR: β-lactamase; bla; confers resistance to ampicillin, carbenicillin, and related antibiotics
   2308..2896    +  rep_origin     ori: high-copy-number ColE1/pMB1/pBR322/pUC origin of replication
   3079..3135    +  CDS            lacI (fragment): lac repressor; lacI; The lac repressor binds to the lac operator to inhibit transcription in E. coli. This inhibition can be relieved by adding lactose or isopropyl-β-D-thiogalactopyranoside (IPTG).
   3142..3471    +  promoter       SV40 promoter: SV40 enhancer and early promoter
   3671..3790    +  CDS            gpt (fragment): XGPT_ECOLI - Also known as gpp, gxu. Experimental evidence at protein level: Swiss-Prot protein existence level 1. Purine salvage pathway enzyme that catalyzes the transfer of the ribosyl-5-phosphate group from 5-phospho-alpha-D-ribose 1- diphosphate (PRPP) to the N9 position of the 6-oxopurines guanine and xanthine to form the corresponding ribonucleotides GMP (guanosine 5'- monophosphate) and XMP (xanthosine 5'-monophosphate), with the release of PPi. To a lesser extent, also acts on hypoxanthine (PubMed:9100006, PubMed:3886014). Does not ribophosphorylate adenine (PubMed:3886014). From Esch
   3790..4125    +  CDS            gpt (fragment): XGPT_ECOLI - Also known as gpp, gxu. Experimental evidence at protein level: Swiss-Prot protein existence level 1. Purine salvage pathway enzyme that catalyzes the transfer of the ribosyl-5-phosphate group from 5-phospho-alpha-D-ribose 1- diphosphate (PRPP) to the N9 position of the 6-oxopurines guanine and xanthine to form the corresponding ribonucleotides GMP (guanosine 5'- monophosphate) and XMP (xanthosine 5'-monophosphate), with the release of PPi. To a lesser extent, also acts on hypoxanthine (PubMed:9100006, PubMed:3886014). Does not ribophosphorylate adenine (PubMed:3886014). From Esch
   4220..4525    +  CDS            frsA (fragment): FRSA_ECOLI - Also known as yafA. Experimental evidence at protein level: Swiss-Prot protein existence level 1. Catalyzes the hydrolysis of esters (PubMed:15808744). Displays esterase activity toward pNP-butyrate (PubMed:15808744). May stimulate mixed-acid fermentation by acting as a fermentation/respiration switch that down-regulates respiration and up- regulates fermentation rates (PubMed:15169777). From Escherichia coli (strain K12).
   4529..4603    +  CDS            small t antigen (fragment): SV40 (simian virus 40) small t antigen
   4605..4670    +  intron         small t intron: SV40 (simian virus 40) small t antigen intron
   4800..4820    +  CDS            SV40 NLS: nuclear localization signal of SV40 (simian virus 40) large T antigen
   5139..5222    +  CDS            large T antigen (fragment): large T antigen from SV40 (simian virus 40)
   5245..5379    +  polyA_signal   SV40 poly(A) signal: SV40 polyadenylation signal
   5546..5875    +  CDS            nef (fragment): NEF_HV1BR - Experimental evidence at protein level: Swiss-Prot protein existence level 1. Extracellular Nef protein targets CD4(+) T-lymphocytes for apoptosis by interacting with CXCR4 surface receptors (PubMed:14990729). From Human immunodeficiency virus type 1 group M subtype B (isolate BRU/LAI) (HIV-1).
   5923..6180    +  LTR            5' LTR (truncated): truncated 5' long terminal repeat (LTR) from HIV-1
   6227..6352    +  misc_feature   HIV-1 Ψ: packaging signal of human immunodeficiency virus type 1
   6336..6674    +  CDS            HIV-1 gag (fragment): gag protein from human immunodeficiency virus 1; gag
   6849..7082    +  misc_feature   RRE: The Rev response element (RRE) of HIV-1 allows for Rev-dependent mRNA export from the nucleus to the cytoplasm.
   7459..7559    +  CDS            Rev (fragment): human immunodeficiency virus 1 (HIV-1) Rev protein; rev; enhances nuclear export of unspliced and incompletely spliced viral mRNAs
   7596..7713    +  misc_feature   cPPT/CTS: central polypurine tract and central termination sequence of HIV-1
   7750..7782    -  misc_feature   MCS (fragment): pBluescript multiple cloning site
   7866..8273    +  promoter       SFFV promoter: spleen focus-forming virus long terminal repeat (LTR) promoter
   8403..8948    +  CDS            SNAP-tag®: human O6-alkylguanine-DNA-alkyltransferase variant that forms covalent bonds with benzylguanine derivatives optimized for bacterial expression
   8979..9728    +  CDS            CD80 (fragment): CD80_RABIT - Experimental evidence at transcript level: Swiss-Prot protein existence level 2. Involved in the costimulatory signal essential for T lymphocytes activation. T-cell proliferation and cytokine production is induced by the binding of CD28 or CTLA-4 to this receptor. From Oryctolagus cuniculus (Rabbit).
   9754..9784    +  misc_feature   MCS (fragment): pUC18/19 multiple cloning site
   9785..9803    +  misc_feature   MCS (fragment): pBluescript multiple cloning site
   9803..10391   +  misc_feature   WPRE: woodchuck hepatitis virus posttranscriptional regulatory element
  10392..21      +  misc_feature   MCS (fragment) (across the origin): pBluescript multiple cloning site
>Addgene plasmid #223608 | pHR-SNAP-CD80(Y65A) | addgene full sequence | sequence record 444062 | Addgene NGS Result
CGATACCGTCGACCTCGAGGGAATTAATTCGAGCTCGGTACCTTTAAGACCAATGACTTACAAGGCAGCT
GTAGATCTTAGCCACTTTTTAAAAGAAAAGGGGGGACTGGAAGGGCTAATTCACTCCCAACGAAGACAAG
ATCTGCTTTTTGCTTGTACTGGGTCTCTCTGGTTAGACCAGATCTGAGCCTGGGAGCTCTCTGGCTAACT
AGGGAACCCACTGCTTAAGCCTCAATAAAGCTTGCCTTGAGTGCTTCAAGTAGTGTGTGCCCGTCTGTTG
TGTGACTCTGGTAACTAGAGATCCCTCAGACCCTTTTAGTCAGTGTGGAAAATCTCTAGCAGCATCTAGA
ATTAATTCCGTGTATTCTATAGTGTCACCTAAATCGTATGTGTATGATACATAAGGTTATGTATTAATTG
TAGCCGCGTTCTAACGACAATATGTACAAGCCTAATTGTGTAGCATCTGGCTTACTGAAGCAGACCCTAT
CATCTCTCTCGTAAACTGCCGTCAGAGTCGGTTTGGTTGGACGAACCTTCTGAGTTTCTGGTAACGCCGT
CCCGCACCCGGAAATGGTCAGCGAACCAATCAGCAGGGTCATCGCTAGCCAGATCCTCTACGCCGGACGC
ATCGTGGCCGGCATCACCGGCGCCACAGGTGCGGTTGCTGGCGCCTATATCGCCGACATCACCGATGGGG
AAGATCGGGCTCGCCACTTCGGGCTCATGAGCGCTTGTTTCGGCGTGGGTATGGTGGCAGGCCCCGTGGC
CGGGGGACTGTTGGGCGCCATCTCCTTGCATGCACCATTCCTTGCGGCGGCGGTGCTCAACGGCCTCAAC
CTACTACTGGGCTGCTTCCTAATGCAGGAGTCGCATAAGGGAGAGCGTCGAATGGTGCACTCTCAGTACA
ATCTGCTCTGATGCCGCATAGTTAAGCCAGCCCCGACACCCGCCAACACCCGCTGACGCGCCCTGACGGG
CTTGTCTGCTCCCGGCATCCGCTTACAGACAAGCTGTGACCGTCTCCGGGAGCTGCATGTGTCAGAGGTT
TTCACCGTCATCACCGAAACGCGCGAGACGAAAGGGCCTCGTGATACGCCTATTTTTATAGGTTAATGTC
ATGATAATAATGGTTTCTTAGACGTCAGGTGGCACTTTTCGGGGAAATGTGCGCGGAACCCCTATTTGTT
TATTTTTCTAAATACATTCAAATATGTATCCGCTCATGAGACAATAACCCTGATAAATGCTTCAATAATA
TTGAAAAAGGAAGAGTATGAGTATTCAACATTTCCGTGTCGCCCTTATTCCCTTTTTTGCGGCATTTTGC
CTTCCTGTTTTTGCTCACCCAGAAACGCTGGTGAAAGTAAAAGATGCTGAAGATCAGTTGGGTGCACGAG
TGGGTTACATCGAACTGGATCTCAACAGCGGTAAGATCCTTGAGAGTTTTCGCCCCGAAGAACGTTTTCC
AATGATGAGCACTTTTAAAGTTCTGCTATGTGGCGCGGTATTATCCCGTATTGACGCCGGGCAAGAGCAA
CTCGGTCGCCGCATACACTATTCTCAGAATGACTTGGTTGAGTACTCACCAGTCACAGAAAAGCATCTTA
CGGATGGCATGACAGTAAGAGAATTATGCAGTGCTGCCATAACCATGAGTGATAACACTGCGGCCAACTT
ACTTCTGACAACGATCGGAGGACCGAAGGAGCTAACCGCTTTTTTGCACAACATGGGGGATCATGTAACT
CGCCTTGATCGTTGGGAACCGGAGCTGAATGAAGCCATACCAAACGACGAGCGTGACACCACGATGCCTG
TAGCAATGGCAACAACGTTGCGCAAACTATTAACTGGCGAACTACTTACTCTAGCTTCCCGGCAACAATT
AATAGACTGGATGGAGGCGGATAAAGTTGCAGGACCACTTCTGCGCTCGGCCCTTCCGGCTGGCTGGTTT
ATTGCTGATAAATCTGGAGCCGGTGAGCGTGGGTCTCGCGGTATCATTGCAGCACTGGGGCCAGATGGTA
AGCCCTCCCGTATCGTAGTTATCTACACGACGGGGAGTCAGGCAACTATGGATGAACGAAATAGACAGAT
CGCTGAGATAGGTGCCTCACTGATTAAGCATTGGTAACTGTCAGACCAAGTTTACTCATATATACTTTAG
ATTGATTTAAAACTTCATTTTTAATTTAAAAGGATCTAGGTGAAGATCCTTTTTGATAATCTCATGACCA
AAATCCCTTAACGTGAGTTTTCGTTCCACTGAGCGTCAGACCCCGTAGAAAAGATCAAAGGATCTTCTTG
AGATCCTTTTTTTCTGCGCGTAATCTGCTGCTTGCAAACAAAAAAACCACCGCTACCAGCGGTGGTTTGT
TTGCCGGATCAAGAGCTACCAACTCTTTTTCCGAAGGTAACTGGCTTCAGCAGAGCGCAGATACCAAATA
CTGTTCTTCTAGTGTAGCCGTAGTTAGGCCACCACTTCAAGAACTCTGTAGCACCGCCTACATACCTCGC
TCTGCTAATCCTGTTACCAGTGGCTGCTGCCAGTGGCGATAAGTCGTGTCTTACCGGGTTGGACTCAAGA
CGATAGTTACCGGATAAGGCGCAGCGGTCGGGCTGAACGGGGGGTTCGTGCACACAGCCCAGCTTGGAGC
GAACGACCTACACCGAACTGAGATACCTACAGCGTGAGCTATGAGAAAGCGCCACGCTTCCCGAAGGGAG
AAAGGCGGACAGGTATCCGGTAAGCGGCAGGGTCGGAACAGGAGAGCGCACGAGGGAGCTTCCAGGGGGA
AACGCCTGGTATCTTTATAGTCCTGTCGGGTTTCGCCACCTCTGACTTGAGCGTCGATTTTTGTGATGCT
CGTCAGGGGGGCGGAGCCTATGGAAAAACGCCAGCAACGCGGCCTTTTTACGGTTCCTGGCCTTTTGCTG
GCCTTTTGCTCACATGTTCTTTCCTGCGTTATCCCCTGATTCTGTGGATAACCGTATTACCGCCTTTGAG
TGAGCTGATACCGCTCGCCGCAGCCGAACGACCGAGCGCAGCGAGTCAGTGAGCGAGGAAGCGGAAGAGC
GCCCAATACGCAAACCGCCTCTCCCCGCGCGTTGGCCGATTCATTAATGCAGCTGTGGAATGTGTGTCAG
TTAGGGTGTGGAAAGTCCCCAGGCTCCCCAGCAGGCAGAAGTATGCAAAGCATGCATCTCAATTAGTCAG
CAACCAGGTGTGGAAAGTCCCCAGGCTCCCCAGCAGGCAGAAGTATGCAAAGCATGCATCTCAATTAGTC
AGCAACCATAGTCCCGCCCCTAACTCCGCCCATCCCGCCCCTAACTCCGCCCAGTTCCGCCCATTCTCCG
CCCCATGGCTGACTAATTTTTTTTATTTATGCAGAGGCCGAGGCCGCCTCGGCCTCTGAGCTATTCCAGA
AGTAGTGAGGAGGCTTTTTTGGAGGCCTAGGCTTTTGCAAAAAGCTTGGACACAAGACAGGCTTGCGAGA
TATGTTTGAGAATACCACTTTATCCCGCGTCAGGGAGAGGCAGTGCGTAAAAAGACGCGGACTCATGTGA
AATACTGGTTTTTAGTGCGCCAGATCTCTATAATCTCGCGCAACCTATTTTCCCCTCGAACACTTTTTAA
GCCGTAGATAAACAGGCTGGGACACTTCACATGAGCGAAAAATACATCGTCACCTGGGACATGTTGCAGA
TCCATGCACGTAAACTCGCAAGCCGACTGATGCCTTCTGAACAATGGAAAGGCATTATTGCCGTAAGCCG
TGGCGGTCTGTACCGGGTGCGTTACTGGCGCGTGAACTGGGTATTCGTCATGTCGATACCGTTTGTATTT
CCAGCTACGATCACGACAACCAGCGCGAGCTTAAAGTGCTGAAACGCGCAGAAGGCGATGGCGAAGGCTT
CATCGTTATTGATGACCTGGTGGATACCGGTGGTACTGCGGTTGCGATTCGTGAAATGTATCCAAAAGCG
CACTTTGTCACCATCTTCGCAAAACCGGCTGGTCGTCCGCTGGTTGATGACTATGTTGTTGATATCCCGC
AAGATACCTGGATTGAACAGCCGTGGGATATGGGCGTCGTATTCGTCCCGCCAATCTCCGGTCGCTAATC
TTTTCAACGCCTGGCACTGCCGGGCGTTGTTCTTTTTAACTTCAGGCGGGTTACAATAGTTTCCAGTAAG
TATTCTGGAGGCTGCATCCATGACACAGGCAAACCTGAGCGAAACCCTGTTCAAACCCCGCTTTAAACAT
CCTGAAACCTCGACGCTAGTCCGCCGCTTTAATCACGGCGCACAACCGCCTGTGCAGTCGGCCCTTGATG
GTAAAACCATCCCTCACTGGTATCGCATGATTAACCGTCTGATGTGGATCTGGCGCGGCATTGACCCACG
CGAAATCCTCGACGTCCAGGCACGTATTGTGATGAGCGATGCCGAACGTACCGACGATGATTTATACGAT
ACGGTGATTGGCTACCGTGGCGGCAACTGGATTTATGAGTGGGCCCCGGATCTTTGTGAAGGAACCTTAC
TTCTGTGGTGTGACATAATTGGACAAACTACCTACAGAGATTTAAAGCTCTAAGGTAAATATAAAATTTT
TAAGTGTATAATGTGTTAAACTACTGATTCTAATTGTTTGTGTATTTTAGATTCCAACCTATGGAACTGA
TGAATGGGAGCAGTGGTGGAATGCCTTTAATGAGGAAAACCTGTTTTGCTCAGAAGAAATGCCATCTAGT
GATGATGAGGCTACTGCTGACTCTCAACATTCTACTCCTCCAAAAAAGAAGAGAAAGGTAGAAGACCCCA
AGGACTTTCCTTCAGAATTGCTAAGTTTTTTGAGTCATGCTGTGTTTAGTAATAGAACTCTTGCTTGCTT
TGCTATTTACACCACAAAGGAAAAAGCTGCACTGCTATACAAGAAAATTATGGAAAAATATTCTGTAACC
TTTATAAGTAGGCATAACAGTTATAATCATAACATACTGTTTTTTCTTACTCCACACAGGCATAGAGTGT
CTGCTATTAATAACTATGCTCAAAAATTGTGTACCTTTAGCTTTTTAATTTGTAAAGGGGTTAATAAGGA
ATATTTGATGTATAGTGCCTTGACTAGAGATCATAATCAGCCATACCACATTTGTAGAGGTTTTACTTGC
TTTAAAAAACCTCCCACACCTCCCCCTGAACCTGAAACATAAAATGAATGCAATTGTTGTTGTTAACTTG
TTTATTGCAGCTTATAATGGTTACAAATAAAGCAATAGCATCACAAATTTCACAAATAAAGCATTTTTTT
CACTGCATTCTAGTTGTGGTTTGTCCAAACTCATCAATGTATCTTATCATGTCTGGATCAACTGGATAAC
TCAAGCTAACCAAAATCATCCCAAACTTCCCACCCCATACCCTATTACCACTGCCAATTACCTGTGGTTT
CATTTACTCTAAACCTGTGATTCCTCTGAATTATTTTCATTTTAAAGAAATTGTATTTGTTAAATATGTA
CTACAAACTTAGTAGTTGGAAGGGCTAATTCACTCCCAAAGAAGACAAGATATCCTTGATCTGTGGATCT
ACCACACACAAGGCTACTTCCCTGATTAGCAGAACTACACACCAGGGCCAGGGGTCAGATATCCACTGAC
CTTTGGATGGTGCTACAAGCTAGTACCAGTTGAGCCAGATAAGGTAGAAGAGGCCAATAAAGGAGAGAAC
ACCAGCTTGTTACACCCTGTGAGCCTGCATGGGATGGATGACCCGGAGAGAGAAGTGTTAGAGTGGAGGT
TTGACAGCCGCCTAGCATTTCATCACGTGGCCCGAGAGCTGCATCCGGAGTACTTCAAGAACTGCTGATA
TCGAGCTTGCTACAAGGGACTTTCCGCTGGGGACTTTCCAGGGAGGCGTGGCCTGGGCGGGACTGGGGAG
TGGCGAGCCCTCAGATCCTGCATATAAGCAGCTGCTTTTTGCCTGTACTGGGTCTCTCTGGTTAGACCAG
ATCTGAGCCTGGGAGCTCTCTGGCTAACTAGGGAACCCACTGCTTAAGCCTCAATAAAGCTTGCCTTGAG
TGCTTCAAGTAGTGTGTGCCCGTCTGTTGTGTGACTCTGGTAACTAGAGATCCCTCAGACCCTTTTAGTC
AGTGTGGAAAATCTCTAGCAGTGGCGCCCGAACAGGGACTTGAAAGCGAAAGGGAAACCAGAGGAGCTCT
CTCGACGCAGGACTCGGCTTGCTGAAGCGCGCACGGCAAGAGGCGAGGGGCGGCGACTGGTGAGTACGCC
AAAAATTTTGACTAGCGGAGGCTAGAAGGAGAGAGATGGGTGCGAGAGCGTCAGTATTAAGCGGGGGAGA
ATTAGATCGCGATGGGAAAAAATTCGGTTAAGGCCAGGGGGAAAGAAAAAATATAAATTAAAACATATAG
TATGGGCAAGCAGGGAGCTAGAACGATTCGCAGTTAATCCTGGCCTGTTAGAAACATCAGAAGGCTGTAG
ACAAATACTGGGACAGCTACAACCATCCCTTCAGACAGGATCAGAAGAACTTAGATCATTATATAATACA
GTAGCAACCCTCTATTGTGTGCATCAAAGGATAGAGATAAAAGACACCAAGGAAGCTTTAGACAAGATAG
AGGAAGAGCAAAACAAAAGTAAGACCACCGCACAGCAAGCGGCCGGCCGCTGATCTTCAGACCTGGAGGA
GGAGATATGAGGGACAATTGGAGAAGTGAATTATATAAATATAAAGTAGTAAAAATTGAACCATTAGGAG
TAGCACCCACCAAGGCAAAGAGAAGAGTGGTGCAGAGAGAAAAAAGAGCAGTGGGAATAGGAGCTTTGTT
CCTTGGGTTCTTGGGAGCAGCAGGAAGCACTATGGGCGCAGCGTCAATGACGCTGACGGTACAGGCCAGA
CAATTATTGTCTGGTATAGTGCAGCAGCAGAACAATTTGCTGAGGGCTATTGAGGCGCAACAGCATCTGT
TGCAACTCACAGTCTGGGGCATCAAGCAGCTCCAGGCAAGAATCCTGGCTGTGGAAAGATACCTAAAGGA
TCAACAGCTCCTGGGGATTTGGGGTTGCTCTGGAAAACTCATTTGCACCACTGCTGTGCCTTGGAATGCT
AGTTGGAGTAATAAATCTCTGGAACAGATTTGGAATCACACGACCTGGATGGAGTGGGACAGAGAAATTA
ACAATTACACAAGCTTAATACACTCCTTAATTGAAGAATCGCAAAACCAGCAAGAAAAGAATGAACAAGA
ATTATTGGAATTAGATAAATGGGCAAGTTTGTGGAATTGGTTTAACATAACAAATTGGCTGTGGTATATA
AAATTATTCATAATGATAGTAGGAGGCTTGGTAGGTTTAAGAATAGTTTTTGCTGTACTTTCTATAGTGA
ATAGAGTTAGGCAGGGATATTCACCATTATCGTTTCAGACCCACCTCCCAACCCCGAGGGGACCCGACAG
GCCCGAAGGAATAGAAGAAGAAGGTGGAGAGAGAGACAGAGACAGATCCATTCGATTAGTGAACGGATCT
CGACGGTATCGCCAAATGGCAGTATTCATCCACAATTTTAAAAGAAAAGGGGGGATTGGGGGGTACAGTG
CAGGGGAAAGAATAGTAGACATAATAGCAACAGACATACAAACTAAAGAATTACAAAAACAAATTACAAA
AATTCAAAATTTTCGGGTTTATTACAGGGACAGCAGAGATCCAGTTTGGATCGATAAGCTTGATATCGAA
TTCCTGCAGCCCCGATAAAATAAAAGATTTTATTTAGTCTCCAGAAAAAGGGGGGAATGAAAGACCCCAC
CTGTAGGTTTGGCAAGCTAGCTGCAGTAACGCCATTTTGCAAGGCATGGAAAAATACCAAACCAAGAATA
GAGAAGTTCAGATCAAGGGCGGGTACATGAAAATAGCTAACGTTGGGCCAAACAGGATATCTGCGGTGAG
CAGTTTCGGCCCCGGCCCGGGGCCAAGAACAGATGGTCACCGCAGTTTCGGCCCCGGCCCGAGGCCAAGA
ACAGATGGTCCCCAGATATGGCCCAACCCTCAGCAGTTTCTTAAGACCCATCAGATGTTTCCAGGCTCCC
CCAAGGACCTGAAATGACCCTGCGCCTTATTTGAATTAACCAATCAGCCTGCTTCTCGCTTCTGTTCGCG
CGCTTCTGCTTCCCGAGCTCTATAAAAGAGCTCACAACCCCTCACTCGGCGCGCCAGTCCTCCGACAGAC
TGAGTCGCCCGGGGGGGATCTGGAGCTCTCGAGAATTCTCATGGGCCACACACGGAGGCAGGGAACATCA
CCATCCAAGTGTCCATACCTCAATTTCTTTCAGCTCTTGGTGCTGGCTGGTCTTTCTCACTTCTGTTCAG
GTATGGACAAAGATTGCGAAATGAAACGTACCACCCTGGATAGCCCGCTGGGCAAACTGGAACTGAGCGG
CTGCGAACAGGGCCTGCATGAAATTAAACTGCTGGGTAAAGGCACCAGCGCGGCCGATGCGGTTGAAGTT
CCGGCCCCGGCCGCCGTGCTGGGTGGTCCGGAACCGCTGATGCAGGCGACCGCGTGGCTGAACGCGTATT
TTCATCAGCCGGAAGCGATTGAAGAATTTCCGGTTCCGGCGCTGCATCATCCGGTGTTTCAGCAGGAGAG
CTTTACCCGTCAGGTGCTGTGGAAACTGCTGAAAGTGGTTAAATTTGGCGAAGTGATTAGCTATCAGCAG
CTGGCGGCCCTGGCGGGTAATCCGGCGGCCACCGCCGCCGTTAAAACCGCGCTGAGCGGTAACCCGGTGC
CGATTCTGATTCCGTGCCATCGTGTGGTTAGCTCTAGCGGTGCGGTTGGCGGTTATGAAGGTGGTCTGGC
GGTGAAAGAGTGGCTGCTGGCCCATGAAGGTCATCGTCTGGGTAAACCGGGTCTGGGAGGTAGCGGTAGC
GGTAGCGGTGGAGGTGGAAGCAGCGTTATCCACGTGACCAAGGAAGTGAAAGAAGTGGCAACGCTGTCCT
GTGGTCACAATGTTTCTGTTGAAGAGCTGGCACAAACTCGCATCGCTTGGCAAAAGGAGAAGAAAATGGT
GCTGACTATGATGTCTGGGGACATGAATATATGGCCCGAGTACAAGAACCGGACCATCTTTGATATCACT
AATAACCTCTCCATTGTGATCCTGGCTCTGCGCCCATCTGACGAGGGCACATACGAGTGTGTTGTTCTGA
AGTATGAAAAAGACGCTTTCAAGCGGGAACACCTGGCTGAAGTGACGTTATCAGTCAAAGCTGACTTCCC
TACACCTAGTATATCTGACTTTGAAATTCCAACTTCTAATATTAGAAGGATAATTTGCTCAACCTCTGGA
GGTTTTCCAGAGCCTCACCTCTCCTGGTTGGAAAATGGAGAAGAATTAAATGCCATCAACACAACAGTTT
CCCAAGATCCTGAAACTGAGCTCTATGCTGTTAGCAGCAAACTGGATTTCAATATGACAACCAACCACAG
CTTCATGTGTCTCATCAAGTATGGACATTTAAGAGTGAATCAGACCTTCAACTGGAATACAACCAAGCAA
GAGCATTTTCCTGATAACCTGCTCCCATCCTGGGCCATTACCTTAATCTCAGTAAATGGAATTTTTGTGA
TATGCTGCCTGACCTACTGCTTTGCCCCAAGATGCAGAGAGAGAAGGAGGAATGAGAGATTGAGAAGGGA
AAGTGTACGCCCTGTATAAGCGACTCTAGAGTCGACCTGCAGGCATGCAAGCTTGATATCAAGCTTATCG
ATAATCAACCTCTGGATTACAAAATTTGTGAAAGATTGACTGGTATTCTTAACTATGTTGCTCCTTTTAC
GCTATGTGGATACGCTGCTTTAATGCCTTTGTATCATGCTATTGCTTCCCGTATGGCTTTCATTTTCTCC
TCCTTGTATAAATCCTGGTTGCTGTCTCTTTATGAGGAGTTGTGGCCCGTTGTCAGGCAACGTGGCGTGG
TGTGCACTGTGTTTGCTGACGCAACCCCCACTGGTTGGGGCATTGCCACCACCTGTCAGCTCCTTTCCGG
GACTTTCGCTTTCCCCCTCCCTATTGCCACGGCGGAACTCATCGCCGCCTGCCTTGCCCGCTGCTGGACA
GGGGCTCGGCTGTTGGGCACTGACAATTCCGTGGTGTTGTCGGGGAAATCATCGTCCTTTCCTTGGCTGC
TCGCCTGTGTTGCCACCTGGATTCTGCGCGGGACGTCCTTCTGCTACGTCCCTTCGGCCCTCAATCCAGC
GGACCTTCCTTCCCGCGGCCTGCTGCCGGCTCTGCGGCCTCTTCCGCGTCTTCGCCTTCGCCCTCAGACG
AGTCGGATCTCCCTTTGGGCCGCCTCCCCGCAT
